Addgene plasmid #23823: pDONR223-STK33
Depositing lab: William Hahn & David Root. Depositing organization: Dana-Farber Cancer Institute. Publication: COT drives resistance to RAF inhibition through MAP kinase pathway reactivation. Johannessen CM, Boehm JS, Kim SY, Thomas SR, Wardwell L, Johnson LA, Emery CM, Stransky N, Cogdill AP, Barretina J, Caponigro G, Hieronymus H, Murray RR, Salehi-Ashtiani K, Hill DE, Vidal M, Zhao JJ, Yang X, Alkan O, Kim S, Harris JL, Wilson CJ, Myer VE, Finan PM, Root DE, Roberts TM, Golub T, Flaherty KT, Dummer R, Weber BL, Sellers WR, Schlegel R, Wargo JA, Hahn WC, Garraway LA. Nature. 2010 Dec 16;468(7326):968-72. doi: 10.1038/nature09627 PubMed 21107320.
Backbone
  Vector backbone: pDONR223
  Backbone manufacturer: Invitrogen
  Backbone size w/o insert (bp): 5005
  Vector type: Gateway Donor vector
Growth in bacteria
  Bacterial resistance: Spectinomycin, 50 μg/mL
  Growth temperature: 37°C
  Growth strain: DH5alpha
  Copy number: High Copy
Gene/Insert
  Gene/Insert name: STK33 (alt name: serine/threonine kinase 33)
  Species: H. sapiens (human)
  Insert size (bp): 1545
  Entrez Gene: STK33
  Cloning method: Gateway Cloning
  Sequencing primers: 5′ M13pUC-fwd; 3′ M13rev
Terms and licenses: Academic/Nonprofit Terms; Industry Terms: Not Available to Industry
Depositor comments: The ORF has no Stop codon. This design enables easy recombination into a destination vector to add an epitope tag of choice and Stop codon to the ORF. Do NOT use this plasmid directly for transfections. A set of 4 custom lentiviral vectors is available ( pLX301 (http://www.addgene.org/25895/) , pLX302 (http://www.addgene.org/25896/) , pLX303 (http://www.addgene.org/25897/) , pLX304 (http://www.addgene.org/25890/) ) to be used to express these ORFs in mammalian cells. These plasmids are not included in the kit and must be ordered separately.
How to cite: pDONR223-STK33 was a gift from William Hahn & David Root (Addgene plasmid # 23823 ; http://n2t.net/addgene:23823 ; RRID:Addgene_23823)
