[The description below was written by a language model from this plasmid's Addgene catalogue record.]
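Description:
pDONR223-STK33 is a Gateway entry clone built on the Invitrogen pDONR223 donor backbone (about 5 kb without insert) and carrying the human STK33 open reading frame, which encodes serine/threonine kinase 33. The insert is recorded as 1,545 bp and was introduced by Gateway recombination. The plasmid is maintained in E. coli as a high-copy construct under spectinomycin selection. No feature table accompanies the record, so the origin of replication and the exact recombination sites flanking the ORF are not itemised. In an entry clone of this type the ORF would normally sit between attL sites generated by the BP reaction. The M13 forward and reverse primer sites listed for sequencing flank the insert.

The ORF has no stop codon. This "open" configuration lets an LR recombination move the coding sequence in frame into a destination vector that supplies a C-terminal epitope tag and a stop codon. The plasmid is a shuttle and archive format, not an expression construct, and the record gives no promoter driving STK33. The depositors state explicitly that it should not be transfected directly. They point to a companion set of four lentiviral destination vectors (pLX301 to pLX304), obtained separately, for expressing the ORF in mammalian cells. The clone belongs to a kit of kinase ORFs, and the associated publication concerns resistance to RAF inhibition through reactivation of the MAP kinase pathway. This suggests it is meant as a source clone for building expression constructs for gain-of-function studies or screens.
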