>Addgene plasmid #23823 | pDONR223-STK33 | depositor partial sequence | sequence record 11086 | Author sequence
ATGGCTGATAGTGGCTTAGATAAAAAATCCACAAAATGCCCCGACTGTTCATCTGCTTCTCAGAAAGATG
TACTTTGTGTATGTTCCAGCAAAACAAGGGTTCCTCCAGTTTTGGTGGTGGAAATGTCACAGACATCAAG
CATTGGTAGTGCAGAATCTTTAATTTCACTGGAGAGAAAAAAAGAAAAAAATATCAACAGAGATATAACC
TCCAGGAAAGATTTGCCCTCAAGAACCTCAAATGTAGAGAGAAAAGCATCTCAGCAACAATGGGGTCGGG
GCAACTTTACAGAAGGAAAAGTTCCTCACATAAGGATTGAGAATGGAGCTGCTATTGAGGAAATCTATAC
CTTTGGAAGAATATTGGGAAAAGGGAGCTTTGGAATAGTCATTGAAGCTACAGACAAGGAAACAGAAACG
AAGTGGGCAATTAAAAAAGTGAACAAAGAAAAGGCTGGAAGCTCCGCTGTGAAGTTACTTGAACGAGAGG
TGAACATTCTGAAAAGTGTAAAACATGAACACATCATACATCTGGAACAAGTATTTGAAACGCCAAAGAA
AATGTACCTTGTGATGGAGCTTTGTGAGGATGGAGAACTCAAAGAAATTCTGGATAGGAAAGGGCATTTC
TCAGAGAATGAGACAAGGTGGATCATTCAAAGTCTCGCATCAGCTATAGCATATCTTCACAATAATGATA
TTGTACATAGGGATCTGAAACTGGAAAATATAATGGTTAAAAGCAGTCTTATTGATGATAACAATGAAAT
AAACTTAAACATAAAGGTGACTGATTTTGGCTTAGCGGTGAAGAAGCAAAGTAGGAGTGAAGCCATGCTG
CAGGCCACATGTGGGACTCCTATCTATATGGCCCCTGAAGTTATCAGTGCCCACGACTATAGCCAGCAGT
GTGACATTTGGAGCATAGGCGTCGTAATGTACATGTTATTACGTGGAGAACCACCCTTTTTGGCAAGCTC
AGAAGAGAAGCTTTTTGAGTTAATAAGAAAAGGAGAACTACATTTTGAAAATGCAGTCTGGAATTCCATA
AGTGACTGTGCTAAAAGTGTTTTGAAACAACTTATGAAAGTAGATCCTGCTCACAGAATCACAGCTAAGG
AACTACTAGATAACCAGTGGTTAACAGGCAATAAACTTTCTTCGGTGAGACCAACCAATGTATTAGAGAT
GATGAAGGAATGGAAAAATAACCCAGAAAGTGTTGAGGAAAACACAACAGAAGAGAAGAATAAGCCGTCC
ACTGAAGAAAAGTTGAAAAGTTACCAACCCTGGGGAAATGTCCCTGAGACCAATTACACTTCAGATGAAG
AGGAGGAAAAACAGTCTACTACTTATGAAAAGCAATTTCCTGCAACCAGTAAGGACAACTTTGATATGTG
CAGTTCAAGTTTCACATCTAGCAAACTCCTTCCAGCTGAAATCAAGGGAGAAATGGAGAAAACCCCTGTG
ACTCCAAGCCAAGGAACAGCAACCAAGTACCCTGCTAAATCCGGCGCCCTGTCCAGAACCAAAAAGAAAC
TCTAA
