>Addgene plasmid #23823 | pDONR223-STK33 | addgene partial sequence | sequence record 29699 | 23823 with M13pUC-fwd
CTCGGGCCCAATAATGATTTTATTTTGACTGATAGTGACCTGTTCGTTGCAACAAATTGATGAGCAATGC
TTTTTTATAATGCCAACTTTGTACAAAAAAGTTGGCATGGCTGATAGTGGCTTAGATAAAAAATCCACAA
AATGCCCCGACTGTTCATCTGCTTCTCAGAAAGATGTACTTTGTGTATGTTCCAGCAAAACAAGGGTTCC
TCCAGTTTTGGTGGTGGAAATGTCACAGACATCAAGCATTGGTAGTGCAGAATCTTTAATTTCACTGGAG
AGAAAAAAAGAAAAAAATATCAACAGAGATATAACCTCCAGGAAAGATTTGCCCTCAAGAACCTCAAATG
TAGAGAGAAAAGCATCTCAGCAACAATGGGGTCGGGGCAACTTTACAGAAGGAAAAGTTCCTCACATAAG
GATTGAGAATGGAGCTGCTATTGAGGAAATCTATACCTTTGGAAGAATATTGGGAAAAGGGAGCTTTGGA
ATAGTCATTGAAGCTACAGACAAGGAAACAGAAACGAAGTGGGCAATTAAAAAAGTGAACAAAGAAAAGG
CTGGAAGCTCCGCTGTGAAGTTACTTGAACGAGAGGTGAACATTCTGAAAAGTGTAAAACATGAACACAT
CATACATCTGGAACAAGTATTTGAAACGCCAAAGAAAATGTACCTTGTGATGGAGCTTTGTGAGGATGGA
GAACTCAAAGAAATTCTGGATAGGAAAGGGCATTTCTCAGAGAATGAGACAAGGTGGATCATTCAAAGTC
TCGCATCAGCTATAGCATATCTTCACAATAATGATATTGTACATAGGGA
